>Addgene plasmid #234635 | pSLB026 | addgene full sequence | sequence record 467838 | Addgene NGS Result
TAATACGACTCACTATAGGGGAATTGTGAGCGGATAACAATTCCCCTCTAGAAATAATTTTGTTTAACTT
TAAGAAGGAGATATACCATGGGCAGCAGCCATCATCATCATCATCACAGCAGCGGCCTGGTGCCGCGCGG
CAGCCATATGATGACGCGGCCAGTGACCCCAGGACTTTCCGTAGTAGCCGGTTCTACCGACATACCGCTG
AGTGACGAAACCATCCCAGCACTTTTGGCGAGAACAGTAGCCGCCAACCCAGGAGCCCCGGCTGTGGTAT
TCCGCGAGCACGGCGTTAGATGGAGCTGGGCTGAGTTCTCAGATCAGGTTGATAGATTAGCTAGCGGGCT
TTTGAGACGAGGCATTCAGCCTGGCGACCGTGTAGGTATATGGGCGCCCAATCGGCCAGAGTGGTTGGTC
ACTCAATTTGCCACTGCCCGGATAGGTGCTATCTTGGTGAACATTAACCCGGCTTATCGCCGAGCGGAGT
TGGAATACGCTTTAAACAAGGCTGGTGTCCGAATGCTTATAACAGCTGCCCGTTTCAAGGCTTCCGATTA
CTTAGCAACCCTGCAGGCATTGGCCCCTGAGCTTGCGGAAGCAGAGCCCGGTGCTTTACGGAGCGCCCGT
CTTCCACGATTGCAGTGGGTGATCCGGATGGGTGGTGAGGCTACTCCTGGGATGCTCAACTACGACGCTC
TTTTAGCAGAGCCTGACACAGTGCGGCTTGATGCTGTGACAGCAACATTGAGCGCATTGGACGCCATCAA
CATCCAGTTTACATCCGGTACCACGGGTAATCCCAAGGGTGCTACTCTTACACATCACAACGTAGTTAAT
AATGGACGCTTCGTTGCAATAGCGATGAGACTCGGGGATTCTGACGTCCTGTGCATTCCTGTTCCACTCT
ACCACTGCTTTGGCATGGTACTTAGCGTACTTGCGTGCGTATCCGTCGGAGCTTGTATGGTTTTCCCAGG
CGAGGCGTTTGATCCCTTGGCTACCATGCAAGCCGCATCTGAGGAACGCTGCACTGCTTTACATGGCGTG
CCCACAATGTTCATCGCACAGCTTGACCACCCCGAGTTCTCACGATTCGACTTTTCTGCATTGCGTACCG
GGATAATGGCGGGTGCTCCGTGTCCTATAGAGGTAATGAAGCGCGTGGTGGCTGATATGCACATGAGTGA
GGTGACTATCGCTTACGGCATGACTGAGACCTCACCTGTATCATTCCAATCGGCGACAGACGACCCTCTC
GACAAACGTGTAGCAACAGTGGGCAGAGTCCAACCTCATTTAGAGTGCAAAGTCGTCGATGCCCTGGGAG
AAGTTGTTCCGACTGGGGCTACCGGCGAGTTGTGCACACGAGGCTATAGTGTTATGCAAGGCTATTGGGA
AGACGACGAACGAACCCGTGAAGCAATCAGAGACGGGTGGATGCACACCGGAGACCTGGCGACAATTGAT
GACGAGGGCTACTGCAATATAGTTGGGCGCGTCAAAGACATGTTGATCCGTGGTGGTGAGAACATATATC
CACGCGAAATTGAGGAGTTTCTTTTCCGTCACCCGAAAGTGCAGGCGGTTCAGGTCTTCGGTGTCCCGGA
CCAGAAGTATGGAGAGGAAGTATGCGCGTGGATAGTACTGAAACCAGGCCAATCTGCAACAGAAGAGGAA
ATTCGTAAGTTCTGCCGGGACCAAATAGCTCATTACAAGATCCCCCGTTATATACGGTTTGTGTCGGAGA
TGCCTATGACTGTAACAGGAAAAGTGCAGAAGTTCGTGATGCGAGACACAATGATCCACGACTTGGGGCT
CTGACTCGAGCACCACCACCACCACCACTGAGATCCGGCTGCTAACAAAGCCCGAAAGGAAGCTGAGTTG
GCTGCTGCCACCGCTGAGCAATAACTAGCATAACCCCTTGGGGCCTCTAAACGGGTCTTGAGGGGTTTTT
TGCTGAAAGGAGGAACTATATCCGGATTGGCGAATGGG
[124 nt withheld, positions 1999-2122]
C
[91 nt withheld, positions 2124-2214]
A
[49 nt withheld, positions 2216-2264]
CCTTTGACGTTGGAGTCCACGTTCTTT
[37 nt withheld, positions 2292-2328]
ACCCTATCTCGGTCTATTCTTTTGATTTATAAGGGATTTTGCCGATTTCGGCCTATTGGTTAAAAAATGA
GCTGATTTAACAAAAATTTAACGCGAATTTTAACAAAATATTAACGCTTACAATTTAGGTGGCACTTTTC
GGGGAAATGTGCGCGGAACCCCTATTTGTTTATTTTTCTAAATACATTCAAATATGTATCCGCTCATGAA
TTAATTCTTAGAAAAACTCATCGAGCATCAAATGAAACTGCAATTTATTCATATCAGGATTATCAATACC
ATATTTTTGAAAAAGCCGTTTCTGTAATGAAGGAGAAAACTCACCGAGGCAGTTCCATAGGATGGCAAGA
TCCTGGTATCGGTCTGCGATTCCGACTCGTCCAACATCAATACAACCTATTAATTTCCCCTCGTCAAAAA
TAAGGTTATCAAGTGAGAAATCACCATGAGTGACGACTGAATCCGGTGAGAATGGCAAAAGTTTATGCAT
TTCTTTCCAGACTTGTTCAACAGGCCAGCCATTACGCTCGTCATCAAAATCACTCGCATCAACCAAACCG
TTATTCATTCGTGATTGCGCCTGAGCGAGACGAAATACGCGATCGCTGTTAAAAGGACAATTACAAACAG
GAATCGAATGCAACCGGCGCAGGAACACTGCCAGCGCATCAACAATATTTTCACCTGAATCAGGATATTC
TTCTAATACCTGGAATGCTGTTTTCCCGGGGATCGCAGTGGTGAGTAACCATGCATCATCAGGAGTACGG
ATAAAATGCTTGATGGTCGGAAGAGGCATAAATTCCGTCAGCCAGTTTAGTCTGACCATCTCATCTGTAA
CATCATTGGCAACGCTACCTTTGCCATGTTTCAGAAACAACTCTGGCGCATCGGGCTTCCCATACAATCG
ATAGATTGTCGCACCTGATTGCCCGACATTATCGCGAGCCCATTTATACCCATATAAATCAGCATCCATG
TTGGAATTTAATCGCGGCCTAGAGCAAGACGTTTCCCGTTGAATATGGCTCATAACACCCCTTGTATTAC
TGTTTATGTAAGCAGACAGTTTTATTGTTCATGACCAAAATCCCTTAACGTGAGTTTTCGTTCCACTGAG
CGTCAGACCCCGTAGAAAAGATCAAAGGATCTTCTTGAGATCCTTTTTTTCTGCGCGTAATCTGCTGCTT
GCAAACAAAAAAACCACCGCTACCAGCGGTGGTTTGTTTGCCGGATCAAGAGCTACCAACTCTTTTTCCG
AAGGTAACTGGCTTCAGCAGAGCGCAGATACCAAATACTGTCCTTCTAGTGTAGCCGTAGTTAGGCCACC
ACTTCAAGAACTCTGTAGCACCGCCTACATACCTCGCTCTGCTAATCCTGTTACCAGTGGCTGCTGCCAG
TGGCGATAAGTCGTGTCTTACCGGGTTGGACTCAAGACGATAGTTACCGGATAAGGCGCAGCGGTCGGGC
TGAACGGGGGGTTCGTGCACACAGCCCAGCTTGGAGCGAACGACCTACACCGAACTGAGATACCTACAGC
GTGAGCTATGAGAAAGCGCCACGCTTCCCGAAGGGAGAAAGGCGGACAGGTATCCGGTAAGCGGCAGGGT
CGGAACAGGAGAGCGCACGAGGGAGCTTCCAGGGGGAAACGCCTGGTATCTTTATAGTCCTGTCGGGTTT
CGCCACCTCTGACTTGAGCGTCGATTTTTGTGATGCTCGTCAGGGGGGCGGAGCCTATGGAAAAACGCCA
GCAACGCGGCCTTTTTACGGTTCCTGGCCTTTTGCTGGCCTTTTGCTCACATGTTCTTTCCTGCGTTATC
CCCTGATTCTGTGGATAACCGTATTACCGCCTTTGAGTGAGCTGATACCGCTCGCCGCAGCCGAACGACC
GAGCGCAGCGAGTCAGTGAGCGAGGAAGCGGAAGAGCGCCTGATGCGGTATTTTCTCCTTACGCATCTGT
GCGGTATTTCACACCGCAATGGTGCACTCTCAGTACAATCTGCTCTGATGCCGCATAGTTAAGCCAGTAT
ACACTCCGCTATCGCTACGTGACTGGGTCATGGCTGCGCCCCGACACCCGCCAACACCCGCTGACGCGCC
CTGACGGGCTTGTCTGCTCCCGGCATCCGCTTACAGACAAGCTGTGACCGTCTCCGGGAGCTGCATGTGT
CAGAGGTTTTCACCGTCATCACCGAAACGCGCGAGGCAGCTGCGGTAAAGCTCATCAGCGTGGTCGTGAA
GCGATTCACAGATGTCTGCCTGTTCATCCGCGTCCAGCTCGTTGAGTTTCTCCAGAAGCGTTAATGTCTG
GCTTCTGATAAAGCGGGCCATGTTAAGGGCGGTTTTTTCCTGTTTGGTCACTGATGCCTCCGTGTAAGGG
GGATTTCTGTTCATGGGGGTAATGATACCGATGAAACGAGAGAGGATGCTCACGATACGGGTTACTGATG
ATGAACATGCCCGGTTACTGGAACGTTGTGAGGGTAAACAACTGGCGGTATGGATGCGGCGGGACCAGAG
AAAAATCACTCAGGGTCAATGCCAGCGCTTCGTTAATACAGATGTAGGTGTTCCACAGGGTAGCCAGCAG
CATCCTGCGATGCAGATCCGGAACATAATGGTGCAGGGCGCTGACTTCCGCGTTTCCAGACTTTACGAAA
CACGGAAACCGAAGACCATTCATGTTGTTGCTCAGGTCGCAGACGTTTTGCAGCAGCAGTCGCTTCACGT
TCGCTCGCGTATCGGTGATTCATTCTGCTAACCAGTAAGGCAACCCCGCCAGCCTAGCCGGGTCCTCAAC
GACAGGAGCACGATCATGCGCACCCGTGGGGCCGCCATGCCGGCGATAATGGCCTGCTTCTCGCCGAAAC
GTTTGGTGGCGGGACCAGTGACGAAGGCTTGAGCGAGGGCGTGCAAGATTCCGAATACCGCAAGCGACAG
GCCGATCATCGTCGCGCTCCAGCGAAAGCGGTCCTCGCCGAAAATGACCCAGAGCGCTGCCGGCACCTGT
CCTACGAGTTGCATGATAAAGAAGACAGTCATAAGTGCGGCGACGATAGTCATGCCCCGCGCCCACCGGA
AGGAGCTGACTGGGTTGAAGGCTCTCAAGGGCATCGGTCGAGATCCCGGTGCCTAATGAGTGAGCTAACT
TACATTAATTGCGTTGCGCTCACTGCCCGCTTTCCAGTCGGGAAACCTGTCGTGCCAGCTGCATTAATGA
ATCGGCCAACGCGCGGGGAGAGGCGGTTTGCGTATTGGGCGCCAGGGTGGTTTTTCTTTTCACCAGTGAG
ACGGGCAACAGCTGATTGCCCTTCACCGCCTGGCCCTGAGAGAGTTGCAGCAAGCGGTCCACGCTGGTTT
GCCCCAGCAGGCGAAAATCCTGTTTGATGGTGGTTAACGGCGGGATATAACATGAGCTGTCTTCGGTATC
GTCGTATCCCACTACCGAGATATCCGCACCAACGCGCAGCCCGGACTCGGTAATGGCGCGCATTGCGCCC
AGCGCCATCTGATCGTTGGCAACCAGCATCGCAGTGGGAACGATGCCCTCATTCAGCATTTGCATGGTTT
GTTGAAAACCGGACATGGCACTCCAGTCGCCTTCCCGTTCCGCTATCGGCTGAATTTGATTGCGAGTGAG
ATATTTATGCCAGCCAGCCAGACGCAGACGCGCCGAGACAGAACTTAATGGGCCCGCTAACAGCGCGATT
TGCTGGTGACCCAATGCGACCAGATGCTCCACGCCCAGTCGCGTACCGTCTTCATGGGAGAAAATAATAC
TGTTGATGGGTGTCTGGTCAGAGACATCAAGAAATAACGCCGGAACATTAGTGCAGGCAGCTTCCACAGC
AATGGCATCCTGGTCATCCAGCGGATAGTTAATGATCAGCCCACTGACGCGTTGCGCGAGAAGATTGTGC
ACCGCCGCTTTACAGGCTTCGACGCCGCTTCGTTCTACCATCGACACCACCACGCTGGCACCCAGTTGAT
CGGCGCGAGATTTAATCGCCGCGACAATTTGCGACGGCGCGTGCAGGGCCAGACTGGAGGTGGCAACGCC
AATCAGCAACGACTGTTTGCCCGCCAGTTGTTGTGCCACGCGGTTGGGAATGTAATTCAGCTCCGCCATC
GCCGCTTCCACTTTTTCCCGCGTTTTCGCAGAAACGTGGCTGGCCTGGTTCACCACGCGGGAAACGGTCT
GATAAGAGACACCGGCATACTCTGCGACATCGTATAACGTTACTGGTTTCACATTCACCACCCTGAATTG
ACTCTCTTCCGGGCGCTATCATGCCATACCGCGAAAGGTTTTGCGCCATTCGATGGTGTCCGGGATCTCG
ACGCTCTCCCTTATGCGACTCCTGCATTAGGAAGCAGCCCAGTAGTAGGTTGAGGCCGTTGAGCACCGCC
GCCGCAAGGAATGGTGCATGCAAGGAGATGGCGCCCAACAGTCCCCCGGCCACGGGGCCTGCCACCATAC
CCACGCCGAAACAAGCGCTCATGAGCCCGAAGTGGCGAGCCCGATCTTCCCCATCGGTGATGTCGGCGAT
ATAGGCGCCAGCAACCGCACCTGTGGCGCCGGTGATGCCGGCCACGATGCGTCCGGCGTAGAGGATCGAG
ATCTCGATCCCGCGAAAT
Features (pLannotate 1.2.2; 21 found; start..end, strand, type, name):
      1..19      +  promoter       T7 promoter: promoter for bacteriophage T7 RNA polymerase
     20..44      +  protein_bind   lac operator: The lac repressor binds to the lac operator to inhibit transcription in E. coli. This inhibition can be relieved by adding lactose or isopropyl-β-D-thiogalactopyranoside (IPTG). lac repressor encoded by lacI
     59..81      +  RBS            RBS: efficient ribosome binding site from bacteriophage T7 gene 10 (Olins and Rangwala, 1989)
    100..116     +  CDS            capTEV™ (fragment): composite tag for in vivo biotinylation, TEV protease cleavage, and 6xHis tagging
    127..144     +  CDS            thrombin site: thrombin recognition and cleavage site
    220..1806    +  CDS            yngI: YNGI_BACSU - Protein inferred from homology: Swiss-Prot protein existence level 3. From Bacillus subtilis (strain 168).
   1831..1848    +  CDS            9xHis (fragment): 9xHis affinity tag
   1858..1907    +  CDS            SET1 (fragment): solubility-enhancement tag derived from T7 phage gene 10B
   1915..1962    +  terminator     T7 terminator: transcription terminator for bacteriophage T7 RNA polymerase
   1999..2427    +  rep_origin     f1 ori (sequence partly withheld): f1 bacteriophage origin of replication; arrow indicates direction of (+) strand synthesis
   2480..2537    +  promoter       AmpR promoter (fragment): bla
   2546..3361    -  CDS            KanR: aminoglycoside phosphotransferase; aph(3')-Ia; confers resistance to kanamycin in bacteria or G418 (Geneticin®) in eukaryotes
   3483..4071    +  rep_origin     ori: high-copy-number ColE1/pMB1/pBR322/pUC origin of replication
   4257..4396    -  misc_feature   bom: basis of mobility region from pBR322
   4498..4689    -  CDS            rop: Rop protein, which maintains plasmids at low copy number; rop
   4706..5086    +  CDS            YPB1_ECOLX: Protein predicted: Swiss-Prot protein existence level 4. From Escherichia coli.
   5158..5449    -  CDS            TcR (fragment): tetracycline efflux protein; tet; confers resistance to tetracycline
   5464..5485    -  protein_bind   CAP binding site: CAP binding activates transcription in the presence of cAMP. E. coli catabolite activator protein
   5498..6580    -  CDS            lacI: lac repressor; lacI; The lac repressor binds to the lac operator to inhibit transcription in E. coli. This inhibition can be relieved by adding lactose or isopropyl-β-D-thiogalactopyranoside (IPTG).
   6581..6658    -  promoter       lacI promoter: lacI
   6666..6945    -  CDS            TcR (fragment): tetracycline efflux protein; tet; confers resistance to tetracycline
