[The description below was written by a language model from this plasmid's Addgene catalogue record and pLannotate feature annotations shown in this document.]
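Description:
pSLB026 is a 6,966 bp bacterial expression plasmid built on the pET-28a(+) backbone for producing the H16_A3514 protein of Cupriavidus necator H16 in E. coli. It replicates from a ColE1/pMB1-type origin. The catalogue lists it as high copy, although the backbone retains the rop gene and the bom mobility region from pBR322, and rop normally moderates copy number. Selection is by kanamycin through the aph(3')-Ia aminoglycoside phosphotransferase gene. An f1 phage origin is also present, as are short tetracycline-resistance fragments that are non-functional remnants of the pBR322 lineage.

The expression cassette follows the standard pET layout. A T7 promoter is followed directly by a lac operator and the T7 gene 10 ribosome binding site, and the plasmid carries lacI under its own promoter. Transcription therefore depends on a host that supplies T7 RNA polymerase, is repressed by the lac repressor, and is induced with IPTG. The open reading frame begins with the vector's N-terminal hexahistidine tag, which the annotation software reports as a fragment of a composite tag, followed by a thrombin cleavage site that allows the tag to be removed after affinity purification. The insert occupies roughly 1.6 kb and was auto-annotated by homology to Bacillus subtilis YngI; the record itself does not state the protein's function. A vector-derived His-coding stretch lies downstream of the insert, but the record describes only an N-terminal tag, so it may not be translated. The T7 terminator closes the unit. The plasmid was made by commercial gene synthesis. The associated study concerns the genetics of volatile fatty acid catabolism in C. necator, and the construct is suited to recombinant expression and nickel-affinity purification of this protein.
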