Addgene plasmid #234635: pSLB026
Purpose: pET-28a(+) based plasmid for expression of H16_A3514 from Cupriavidus necator H16, with N-terminal hexahistidine tag
Depositing lab: Gregg Beckham. Depositing organization: National Laboratory of the Rockies (NLR). Publication: Insights into genetic determinants of volatile fatty acid catabolism in Cupriavidus necator H16. Holmes EC, Breunig SL, Johnson CW, Beckham GT, Bleem AC. Appl Environ Microbiol. 2025 Jun 12:e0051525. doi: 10.1128/aem.00515-25. PubMed 40503888.
Backbone
  Vector backbone: pET-28a(+)
  Total vector size (bp): 6966
  Vector type: Bacterial Expression
Growth in bacteria
  Bacterial resistance: Kanamycin, 50 μg/mL
  Growth temperature: 37°C
  Growth strain: DH5alpha
  Copy number: High Copy
Gene/Insert
  Gene/Insert name: H16_A3514
  Entrez Gene: H16_RS17530 (a.k.a. H16_RS17530, H16_A3514)
  Tag / fusion protein: 6x-His (N terminal on insert)
Resource information
  A portion of this plasmid was derived from a plasmid made by: Plasmids were first synthesized by TWIST and were re-prepared in house.
Terms and licenses: Academic/Nonprofit Terms; Industry Terms: Not Available to Industry
How to cite: pSLB026 was a gift from Gregg Beckham (Addgene plasmid # 234635 ; http://n2t.net/addgene:234635 ; RRID:Addgene_234635)
